Addgene plasmid #54505: mAmetrine-N1
Purpose: (Empty Backbone) Localization: N1 Cloning Vector, Excitation: 406, Emission: 526
Depositing lab: Robert Campbell & Michael Davidson. Depositing organization: Florida State University, Tallahassee. Publication: Fluorescent protein FRET pairs for ratiometric imaging of dual biosensors. Ai HW, Hazelwood KL, Davidson MW, Campbell RE. Nat Methods. 2008 May;5(5):401-3. doi: 10.1038/nmeth.1207. PubMed 18425137.
Backbone
  Vector backbone: mAmetrine-N1
  Backbone size (bp): 4750
  Vector type: Mammalian Expression
  Selectable markers: Neomycin (select with G418)
  Tag / fusion protein: mAmetrine (C terminal on backbone)
Growth in bacteria
  Bacterial resistance: Kanamycin, 50 μg/mL
  Growth temperature: 37°C
  Growth strain: DH5alpha
  Copy number: High Copy
Gene/Insert
  Gene/Insert name: None
  Tag / fusion protein: mAmetrine (C terminal on backbone)
Resource information
  A portion of this plasmid was derived from a plasmid made by: PMID 18425137; PIs M.W. Davidson and R.E. Campbell
Terms and licenses: Academic/Nonprofit Terms; Industry Terms
Depositor comments: . Excitation = 406; Emission = 526
How to cite: mAmetrine-N1 was a gift from Robert Campbell & Michael Davidson (Addgene plasmid # 54505 ; http://n2t.net/addgene:54505 ; RRID:Addgene_54505)
