[The description below was written by a language model from this plasmid's Addgene catalogue record and pLannotate feature annotations shown in this document.]
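Description:
mAmetrine-N1 is an empty mammalian expression backbone of the "N1" fluorescent-protein cloning vector design, intended for making fusions in which a protein of interest carries mAmetrine at its C terminus. The catalogue lists the backbone at about 4.75 kb, and the sequenced record is 4,732 nt. No insert is present. The expression cassette consists of the human cytomegalovirus immediate-early enhancer and promoter, followed by a multiple cloning site, the mammalian codon-optimized mAmetrine coding sequence, and an SV40 polyadenylation signal. A gene cloned in frame into the multiple cloning site, without a stop codon, is therefore transcribed from CMV and translated as an N-terminal partner fused to mAmetrine. Without an insert, the plasmid would be expected to express the fluorescent protein alone, which would make it a possible localization control.

mAmetrine is a yellow-emitting fluorescent protein with a large Stokes shift. It is excited by violet light, with recorded excitation at 406 nm and emission at 526 nm. The associated publication concerns fluorescent protein FRET pairs for ratiometric imaging of two biosensors at once, which suggests the kind of application for which mAmetrine fusions are built.

In bacteria the plasmid replicates at high copy from a ColE1/pUC-type origin, and an f1 origin is also present for single-stranded DNA production. A single Tn5 aminoglycoside phosphotransferase gene (NeoR/KanR) provides both selections. It is preceded by a bacterial bla-type promoter for kanamycin resistance in E. coli and by the SV40 enhancer/early promoter for G418 selection of stably transfected mammalian cells, and it ends with the HSV TK polyadenylation signal. The short large T antigen, ble and bGH poly(A) fragments in the feature table are most likely remnants of flanking sequence or chance annotation matches rather than functional elements.
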