Features (pLannotate 1.2.2; 15 found; start..end, strand, type, name):
      1..304     +  enhancer       CMV enhancer: human cytomegalovirus immediate early enhancer
    305..508     +  promoter       CMV promoter: human cytomegalovirus (CMV) immediate early promoter
    531..611     +  misc_feature   MCS: multiple cloning site
    619..1338    +  CDS            mAmetrine: yellow fluorescent protein with a large Stokes shift, excitable with violet light (Ai et al., 2008) mammalian codon-optimized
   1354..1437    +  CDS            large T antigen (fragment): large T antigen from SV40 (simian virus 40)
   1460..1581    +  polyA_signal   SV40 poly(A) signal: SV40 polyadenylation signal
   1615..2043    -  rep_origin     f1 ori (sequence partly withheld): f1 bacteriophage origin of replication; arrow indicates direction of (+) strand synthesis
   2070..2174    +  promoter       AmpR promoter: bla
   2176..2533    +  promoter       SV40 promoter: SV40 enhancer and early promoter
   2568..3362    +  CDS            NeoR/KanR: aminoglycoside phosphotransferase from Tn5; aph(3')-II (or nptII); confers resistance to neomycin, kanamycin, and G418 (Geneticin®)
   3383..3535    +  CDS            ble (fragment): BLE_KLEPN - Experimental evidence at protein level: Swiss-Prot protein existence level 1. Binding protein with a strong affinity to the bleomycin family of antibiotics. Binds to CL990; an antimitotic-antibiotic compound. From Klebsiella pneumoniae.
   3594..3641    +  polyA_signal   HSV TK poly(A) signal: herpes simplex virus thymidine kinase polyadenylation signal (Cole and Stacy, 1985)
   3732..3748    -  polyA_signal   bGH poly(A) signal (fragment): bovine growth hormone polyadenylation signal
   3970..4558    +  rep_origin     ori: high-copy-number ColE1/pMB1/pBR322/pUC origin of replication
   4673..4732    +  enhancer       CMV enhancer (fragment): human cytomegalovirus immediate early enhancer
>Addgene plasmid #54505 | mAmetrine-N1 | addgene full sequence | sequence record 271364 | Addgene NGS Result
CGTTACATAACTTACGGTAAATGGCCCGCCTGGCTGACCGCCCAACGACCCCCGCCCATTGACGTCAATA
ATGACGTATGTTCCCATAGTAACGCCAATAGGGACTTTCCATTGACGTCAATGGGTGGAGTATTTACGGT
AAACTGCCCACTTGGCAGTACATCAAGTGTATCATATGCCAAGTACGCCCCCTATTGACGTCAATGACGG
TAAATGGCCCGCCTGGCATTATGCCCAGTACATGACCTTATGGGACTTTCCTACTTGGCAGTACATCTAC
GTATTAGTCATCGCTATTACCATGGTGATGCGGTTTTGGCAGTACATCAATGGGCGTGGATAGCGGTTTG
ACTCACGGGGATTTCCAAGTCTCCACCCCATTGACGTCAATGGGAGTTTGTTTTGGCACCAAAATCAACG
GGACTTTCCAAAATGTCGTAACAACTCCGCCCCATTGACGCAAATGGGCGGTAGGCGTGTACGGTGGGAG
GTCTATATAAGCAGAGCTGGTTTAGTGAACCGTCAGATCCGCTAGCGCTACCGGACTCAGATCTCGAGCT
CAAGCTTCGAATTCTGCAGTCGACGGTACCGCGGGCCCGGGATCCACCGGTCGCCACCATGGTGAGCAAG
GGCGAGGAGCTGTTCACCGGGGTGGTGCCCATCCTGGTCGAGCTGGACGGCGACGTAAACGGCCACAAGT
TCAGCGTGCGCGGCGAGGGCGAGGGCGATGCCACCAACGGCAAGCTGACCCTGAAGTTCATCTGCACCTC
CGGCAAGCTGCCCGTGCCCTGGCCCACCCTCGTGACCACCCTGTCTTACGGCGTGCAGTGCTTCGCCCGC
TACCCCGACCACATGAAGCAGCACGACTTCTTCAAGTCCGCCATGCCCGAAGGCTACGTCCAGGAGCGCA
CCATCTCCTTCAAGGACGACGGCAGCTACAGGACCCGCGCCGAGGTGAAGTTCGAGGGCGACACCCTGGT
GAACCGCATCGAGCTGAAGGGCATCGACTTCAAGGAGGACGGCAACATCCTGGGGCACAAGCTGGAGTAC
AACATGAACGTGTGGGACGCGTATATCACGGCCGACAAGCAGAAGAACGGCATCAAAGCGAACTTCAAGA
TCGAGCACAACGTCGAGGACGGCGGCGTGCAGCTCGCCGACGCGTACCAGCAGAACACCCCCATCGGCGA
CGGCTCCGTGCTGCTGCCTGACAACCACTACCTGAGCTTCCAGAGCAAGCTGTTCAAAGACCCCAACGAG
CAGCGCGATCACATGGTCCTGCTGGAGTTCGTTACCGCCGCCGGGATCACTCCCGGCATGGACGAGCTGT
ACAAGTAAGCGGCCGCGACTCTAGATCATAATCAGCCATACCACATTTGTAGAGGTTTTACTTGCTTTAA
AAAACCTCCCACACCTCCCCCTGAACCTGAAACATAAAATGAATGCAATTGTTGTTGTTAACTTGTTTAT
TGCAGCTTATAATGGTTACAAATAAAGCAATAGCATCACAAATTTCACAAATAAAGCATTTTTTTCACTG
CATTCTAGTTGTGGTTTGTCCAAACTCATCAATGTATCTTAAGGCGTAAATTGTAAGCGTTAATATTTTG
TTAAAATTCGCGTTAAATTTTTGTTAAATCAGCTCATTTTTTAACCAATAGGCCGAAATCGGCAAAATCC
CTTATAAATCAAAAGAATAGACCGAGATAGGGT
[37 nt withheld, positions 1714-1750]
AAAGAACGTGGACTCCAACGTCAAAGG
[49 nt withheld, positions 1778-1826]
T
[91 nt withheld, positions 1828-1918]
G
[124 nt withheld, positions 1920-2043]
CAGGTGGCACTTTTCGGGGAAATGTGCGCGGAACCCCTATTTGTTTATTTTTCTAAATACATTCAAATAT
GTATCCGCTCATGAGACAATAACCCTGATAAATGCTTCAATAATATTGAAAAAGGAAGAGTCCTGAGGCG
GAAAGAACCAGCTGTGGAATGTGTGTCAGTTAGGGTGTGGAAAGTCCCCAGGCTCCCCAGCAGGCAGAAG
TATGCAAAGCATGCATCTCAATTAGTCAGCAACCAGGTGTGGAAAGTCCCCAGGCTCCCCAGCAGGCAGA
AGTATGCAAAGCATGCATCTCAATTAGTCAGCAACCATAGTCCCGCCCCTAACTCCGCCCATCCCGCCCC
TAACTCCGCCCAGTTCCGCCCATTCTCCGCCCCATGGCTGACTAATTTTTTTTATTTATGCAGAGGCCGA
GGCCGCCTCGGCCTCTGAGCTATTCCAGAAGTAGTGAGGAGGCTTTTTTGGAGGCCTAGGCTTTTGCAAA
GATCGATCAAGAGACAGGATGAGGATCGTTTCGCATGATTGAACAAGATGGATTGCACGCAGGTTCTCCG
GCCGCTTGGGTGGAGAGGCTATTCGGCTATGACTGGGCACAACAGACAATCGGCTGCTCTGATGCCGCCG
TGTTCCGGCTGTCAGCGCAGGGGCGCCCGGTTCTTTTTGTCAAGACCGACCTGTCCGGTGCCCTGAATGA
ACTGCAAGACGAGGCAGCGCGGCTATCGTGGCTGGCCACGACGGGCGTTCCTTGCGCAGCTGTGCTCGAC
GTTGTCACTGAAGCGGGAAGGGACTGGCTGCTATTGGGCGAAGTGCCGGGGCAGGATCTCCTGTCATCTC
ACCTTGCTCCTGCCGAGAAAGTATCCATCATGGCTGATGCAATGCGGCGGCTGCATACGCTTGATCCGGC
TACCTGCCCATTCGACCACCAAGCGAAACATCGCATCGAGCGAGCACGTACTCGGATGGAAGCCGGTCTT
GTCGATCAGGATGATCTGGACGAAGAGCATCAGGGGCTCGCGCCAGCCGAACTGTTCGCCAGGCTCAAGG
CGAGCATGCCCGACGGCGAGGATCTCGTCGTGACCCATGGCGATGCCTGCTTGCCGAATATCATGGTGGA
AAATGGCCGCTTTTCTGGATTCATCGACTGTGGCCGGCTGGGTGTGGCGGACCGCTATCAGGACATAGCG
TTGGCTACCCGTGATATTGCTGAAGAGCTTGGCGGCGAATGGGCTGACCGCTTCCTCGTGCTTTACGGTA
TCGCCGCTCCCGATTCGCAGCGCATCGCCTTCTATCGCCTTCTTGACGAGTTCTTCTGAGCGGGACTCTG
GGGTTCGAAATGACCGACCAAGCGACGCCCAACCTGCCATCACGAGATTTCGATTCCACCGCCGCCTTCT
ATGAAAGGTTGGGCTTCGGAATCGTTTTCCGGGACGCCGGCTGGATGATCCTCCAGCGCGGGGATCTCAT
GCTGGAGTTCTTCGCCCACCCTAGGGGGAGGCTAACTGAAACACGGAAGGAGACAATACCGGAAGGAACC
CGCGCTATGACGGCAATAAAAAGACAGAATAAAACGCACGGTGTTGGGTCGTTTGTTCATAAACGCGGGG
TTCGGTCCCAGGGCTGGCACTCTGTCGATACCCCACCGAGACCCCATTGGGGCCAATACGCCCGCGTTTC
TTCCTTTTCCCCACCCCACCCCCCAAGTTCGGGTGAAGGCCCAGGGCTCGCAGCCAACGTCGGGGCGGCA
GGCCCTGCCATAGCCTCAGGTTACTCATATATACTTTAGATTGATTTAAAACTTCATTTTTAATTTAAAA
GGATCTAGGTGAAGATCCTTTTTGATAATCTCATGACCAAAATCCCTTAACGTGAGTTTTCGTTCCACTG
AGCGTCAGACCCCGTAGAAAAGATCAAAGGATCTTCTTGAGATCCTTTTTTTCTGCGCGTAATCTGCTGC
TTGCAAACAAAAAAACCACCGCTACCAGCGGTGGTTTGTTTGCCGGATCAAGAGCTACCAACTCTTTTTC
CGAAGGTAACTGGCTTCAGCAGAGCGCAGATACCAAATACTGTTCTTCTAGTGTAGCCGTAGTTAGGCCA
CCACTTCAAGAACTCTGTAGCACCGCCTACATACCTCGCTCTGCTAATCCTGTTACCAGTGGCTGCTGCC
AGTGGCGATAAGTCGTGTCTTACCGGGTTGGACTCAAGACGATAGTTACCGGATAAGGCGCAGCGGTCGG
GCTGAACGGGGGGTTCGTGCACACAGCCCAGCTTGGAGCGAACGACCTACACCGAACTGAGATACCTACA
GCGTGAGCTATGAGAAAGCGCCACGCTTCCCGAAGGGAGAAAGGCGGACAGGTATCCGGTAAGCGGCAGG
GTCGGAACAGGAGAGCGCACGAGGGAGCTTCCAGGGGGAAACGCCTGGTATCTTTATAGTCCTGTCGGGT
TTCGCCACCTCTGACTTGAGCGTCGATTTTTGTGATGCTCGTCAGGGGGGCGGAGCCTATGGAAAAACGC
CAGCAACGCGGCCTTTTTACGGTTCCTGGCCTTTTGCTGGCCTTTTGCTCACATGTTCTTTCCTGCGTTA
TCCCCTGATTCTGTGGATAACCGTATTACCGCCATGCATTAGTTATTAATAGTAATCAATTACGGGGTCA
TTAGTTCATAGCCCATATATGGAGTTCCG
