>Addgene plasmid #54505 | mAmetrine-N1 | depositor partial sequence | sequence record 84902 | insert sequence
AACAACTCCGCCCCATTGACGCAAATGGGCGGTAGGCGTGTACGGTGGGAGGTCTATATAAGCAGAGCTG
GTTTAGTGAACCGTCAGATCCGCTAGCGCTACCGGACTCAGATCTCGAGCTCAAGCTTCGAATTCTGCAG
TCGACGGTACCGCGGGCCCGGGATCCACCGGTCGCCACCATGGTGAGCAAGGGCGAGGAGCTGTTCACCG
GGGTGGTGCCCATCCTGGTCGAGCTGGACGGCGACGTAAACGGCCACAAGTTCAGCGTGCGCGGCGAGGG
CGAGGGCGATGCCACCAACGGCAAGCTGACCCTGAAGTTCATCTGCACCTCCGGCAAGCTGCCCGTGCCC
TGGCCCACCCTCGTGACCACCCTGTCTTACGGCGTGCAGTGCTTCGCCCGCTACCCCGACCACATGAAGC
AGCACGACTTCTTCAAGTCCGCCATGCCCGAAGGCTACGTCCAGGAGCGCACCATCTCCTTCAAGGACGA
CGGCAGCTACAGGACCCGCGCCGAGGTGAAGTTCGAGGGCGACACCCTGGTGAACCGCATCGAGCTGAAG
GGCATCGACTTCAAGGAGGACGGCAACATCCTGGGGCACAAGCTGGAGTACAACATGAACGTGTGGGACG
CGTATATCACGGCCGACAAGCAGAAGAACGGCATCAAAGCGAACTTCAAGATCGAGCACAACGTCGAGGA
CGGCGGCGTGCAGCTCGCCGACGCGTACCAGCAGAACACCCCCATCGGCGACGGCTCCGTGCTGCTGCCT
GACAACCACTACCTGAGCTTCCAGAGCAAGCTGTTCAAAGACCCCAACGAGCAGCGCGATCACATGGTCC
TGCTGGAGTTCGTTACCGCCGCCGGGATCACTCCCGGCATGGACGAGCTGTACAAGTAAGCGGCCGCGAC
TCTAGATCATAATCAGCCATACCACATTTGTAGAGGTTTTACTTGCTTTAAAAAACCTCCCACACCTCCC
CCTGAACCTGAAAC
