>Addgene plasmid #54505 | mAmetrine-N1 | addgene partial sequence | sequence record 91803 | CMV-F 5'-CGCAAATGGGCGGTAGGCGTG-3'
GTGAACCGTCAGATCCGCTAGCGCTACCGGACTCAGATCTCGAGCTCAAGCTTCGAATTCTGCAGTCGAC
GGTACCGCGGGCCCGGGATCCACCGGTCGCCACCATGGTGAGCAAGGGCGAGGAGCTGTTCACCGGGGTG
GTGCCCATCCTGGTCGAGCTGGACGGCGACGTAAACGGCCACAAGTTCAGCGTGCGCGGCGAGGGCGAGG
GCGATGCCACCAACGGCAAGCTGACCCTGAAGTTCATCTGCACCTCCGGCAAGCTGCCCGTGCCCTGGCC
CACCCTCGTGACCACCCTGTCTTACGGCGTGCAGTGCTTCGCCCGCTACCCCGACCACATGAAGCAGCAC
GACTTCTTCAAGTCCGCCATGCCCGAAGGCTACGTCCAGGAGCGCACCATCTCCTTCAAGGACGACGGCA
GCTACAGGACCCGCGCCGAGGTGAAGTTCGAGGGCGACACCCTGGTGAACCGCATCGAGCTGAAGGGCAT
CGACTTCAAGGAGGACGGCAACATCCTGGGGCACAAGCTGGAGTACAACATGAACGTGTGGGACGCGTAT
ATCACGGCCGACAAGCAGAAGAACGGCATCAAAGCGAACTTCAAGATCGAGCACAACGTCGAGGACGGCG
GCGTGCAGCTCGCCGACGCGTACCAGCAGAACACCCCCATCGGCGACGGCTCCGTGCTGCTGCCTGACAA
CCACTACCTGAGCTTCCAGAGCAAGCTGTTCAAAGACCCCAACGAGCAGCGCGATCACATGGTCCTGCTG
GAGTTCGTTACCGCCGCCGGGATCACTCCCGGCATGGACGAGCTGTACAAGTAAGCGGCCGCGACTCTAG
ATCATAATCAGCCATACCACATTTGTAGAGGTTTTACTTGCT
